Addgene plasmid #156626: pD649-HAsp-MILR1-Fc(DAPA)-AviTag-6xHis
Purpose: Mammalian expression of cell-surface protein extracellular domain fused to Fc(DAPA)-Avi-6xHis. Protein is secreted from cells.
Depositing lab: Chris Garcia. Depositing organization: Stanford University. Publication: A Human IgSF Cell-Surface Interactome Reveals a Complex Network of Protein-Protein Interactions. Wojtowicz WM, Vielmetter J, Fernandes RA, Siepe DH, Eastman CL, Chisholm GB, Cox S, Klock H, Anderson PW, Rue SM, Miller JJ, Glaser SM, Bragstad ML, Vance J, Lam AW, Lesley SA, Zinn K, Garcia KC. Cell. 2020 Aug 20;182(4):1027-1043.e17. doi: 10.1016/j.cell.2020.07.025. PubMed 32822567.
Backbone
  Vector backbone: pD649
  Backbone size w/o insert (bp): 6106
  Vector type: Mammalian Expression
Growth in bacteria
  Bacterial resistance: Ampicillin, 100 μg/mL
  Growth temperature: 37°C
  Growth strain: DH5alpha
  Copy number: High Copy
Gene/Insert
  Gene/Insert name: MILR1
  Species: H. sapiens (human)
  Insert size (bp): 624
  Mutation: Fc region of human IgG contains D265A and P329A mutations (DAPA)
  Entrez Gene: MILR1 (a.k.a. Allergin-1, C17orf60, MCA-32, MCA32)
  Promoter: CMV/SP6
  Tag / fusion protein: Fc(DAPA)-AviTag-6xHis (C terminal on backbone)
  Cloning method: Restriction Enzyme; 5′ cloning site GCGGCCGC (not destroyed); 3′ cloning site GGCGCGCC (not destroyed)
  Sequencing primers: 5′ ATTTAGGTGACACTATAG; 3′ CACGTACCAGTTGAACTTCACC
Resource information
  A portion of this plasmid was derived from a plasmid made by: synthesis by ThermoFisher
Terms and licenses: Academic/Nonprofit Terms; Industry Terms: Not Available to Industry
Depositor comments: Some plasmids in this collection may have an IS4-like element ISVsa5 family transposase upstream of the CMV promoter.
How to cite: pD649-HAsp-MILR1-Fc(DAPA)-AviTag-6xHis was a gift from Chris Garcia (Addgene plasmid # 156626 ; http://n2t.net/addgene:156626 ; RRID:Addgene_156626)
