[The description below was written by a language model from this plasmid's Addgene catalogue record and pLannotate feature annotations shown in this document.]
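Description:
pD649-HAsp-MILR1-Fc(DAPA)-AviTag-6xHis is a mammalian expression plasmid built on the pD649 backbone for producing a secreted, Fc-fused form of the extracellular domain of human MILR1 (Allergin-1, MCA-32), an immunoglobulin-like inhibitory receptor of mast cells. It is propagated in E. coli as a high-copy plasmid through a ColE1/pUC-type origin and selected with ampicillin via the bla gene. The annotated sequence (6,730 nt) also carries an SV40 early promoter/EM7 promoter unit driving a puromycin N-acetyltransferase gene with an SV40 polyadenylation signal, which could support puromycin selection in mammalian cells. Short fragments of KanR, lacZα, ble and the f1 origin are also detected and appear to be non-functional remnants.

The expression cassette consists of the CMV immediate-early enhancer and promoter, a fragment of CMV intron A, and an SP6 promoter just upstream of the coding region, which provides a priming site and could allow in vitro transcription. The open reading frame begins with a secretion signal, named HAsp by the depositor and annotated by the software as an IgH signal sequence fragment. This is followed by the MILR1 ectodomain, cloned between retained NotI and AscI sites, and then a human IgG1 Fc region. The Fc carries the D265A and P329A (DAPA) substitutions, which are generally used to reduce Fc effector binding. According to the catalogue record an AviTag for site-specific biotinylation and a 6xHis tag for affinity purification follow at the C terminus, although neither is individually annotated in the feature table. A bGH polyadenylation signal terminates the transcript. The construct belongs to a collection made for mapping interactions among human IgSF cell-surface proteins. The depositor notes that some plasmids in the set may contain an IS4-like transposase upstream of the CMV promoter; none is annotated here.
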