Features (pLannotate 1.2.2; 21 found; start..end, strand, type, name):
    119..143     -  CDS            KanR (fragment): aminoglycoside phosphotransferase; aph(3')-Ia; confers resistance to kanamycin
    254..842     +  rep_origin     ori: high-copy-number ColE1/pMB1/pBR322/pUC origin of replication
   1067..1084    +  terminator     rrnB T2 terminator (fragment): transcription terminator T2 from the E. coli rrnB gene
   1109..1128    -  CDS            lacZα (fragment): LacZα fragment of β-galactosidase; lacZ fragment
   1584..1600    +  protein_bind   lac operator: The lac repressor binds to the lac operator to inhibit transcription in E. coli. This inhibition can be relieved by adding lactose or isopropyl-β-D-thiogalactopyranoside (IPTG). lac repressor encoded by lacI
   1843..2146    +  enhancer       CMV enhancer: human cytomegalovirus immediate early enhancer
   2147..2350    +  promoter       CMV promoter: human cytomegalovirus (CMV) immediate early promoter
   2486..2529    +  intron         CMV intron (fragment): modified intron A from human cytomegalovirus
   2581..2599    +  promoter       SP6 promoter: promoter for bacteriophage SP6 RNA polymerase
   2603..2640    +  CDS            IgH signal sequence (fragment): signal sequence from the mouse immunoglobulin heavy chain variable region
   2719..3372    +  CDS            MILR1 (fragment): MILR1_HUMAN - Also known as C17orf60, MCA32. Experimental evidence at protein level: Swiss-Prot protein existence level 1. Immunoglobulin-like receptor which plays an inhibitory role in degranulation of mast cells. Negatively regulates IgE-mediated mast cell activation and suppresses the type I immediate hypersensitivity reaction (By similarity). From Homo sapiens (Human).
   3388..4065    +  CDS            IGHG1 (fragment): IGHG1_HUMAN - Experimental evidence at protein level: Swiss-Prot protein existence level 1. Constant region of immunoglobulin heavy chains. Immunoglobulins, also known as antibodies, are membrane-bound or secreted glycoproteins produced by B lymphocytes. In the recognition phase of humoral immunity, the membrane-bound immunoglobulins serve as receptors which, upon binding of a specific antigen, trigger the clonal expansion and differentiation of B lymphocytes into immunoglobulins- secreting plasma cells. Secreted immunoglobulins mediate the effector phase of humoral immunity, which results in
   4280..4391    +  polyA_signal   bGH poly(A) signal: bovine growth hormone polyadenylation signal
   4392..4500    +  rep_origin     f1 ori (fragment): f1 bacteriophage origin of replication; arrow indicates direction of (+) strand synthesis
   4514..4843    +  promoter       SV40 promoter: SV40 enhancer and early promoter
   4891..4938    +  promoter       EM7 promoter: synthetic bacterial promoter&nbsp
   4957..5556    +  CDS            PuroR (fragment): puromycin N-acetyltransferase; pac from Streptomyces; confers resistance to puromycin
   5566..5691    +  CDS            ble (fragment): BLE_KLEPN - Experimental evidence at protein level: Swiss-Prot protein existence level 1. Binding protein with a strong affinity to the bleomycin family of antibiotics. Binds to CL990; an antimitotic-antibiotic compound. From Klebsiella pneumoniae.
   5686..5807    +  polyA_signal   SV40 poly(A) signal: SV40 polyadenylation signal
   5860..6720    -  CDS            AmpR: β-lactamase; bla; confers resistance to ampicillin, carbenicillin, and related antibiotics
   6723..89      -  promoter       AmpR promoter (fragment) (across the origin): bla
>Addgene plasmid #156626 | pD649-HAsp-MILR1-Fc(DAPA)-AviTag-6xHis | depositor full sequence | sequence record 302361 | Full Sequence
TTTCAATATTATTGAAGCATTTATCAGGGTTATTGTCTCATGAGCGGATACATATTTGAATGTATTTAGA
AAAATAAACAAATAGGGGTCAGTGTTACAACCAATTAACCAATTCTGAACATTATCGCGAGCCCATTTAT
ACCTGAATATGGCTCATAACACCCCTTGCTCATGACCAAAATCCCTTAACGTGAGTTACGCGCGCGTCGT
TCCACTGAGCGTCAGACCCCGTAGAAAAGATCAAAGGATCTTCTTGAGATCCTTTTTTTCTGCGCGTAAT
CTGCTGCTTGCAAACAAAAAAACCACCGCTACCAGCGGTGGTTTGTTTGCCGGATCAAGAGCTACCAACT
CTTTTTCCGAAGGTAACTGGCTTCAGCAGAGCGCAGATACCAAATACTGTTCTTCTAGTGTAGCCGTAGT
TAGCCCACCACTTCAAGAACTCTGTAGCACCGCCTACATACCTCGCTCTGCTAATCCTGTTACCAGTGGC
TGCTGCCAGTGGCGATAAGTCGTGTCTTACCGGGTTGGACTCAAGACGATAGTTACCGGATAAGGCGCAG
CGGTCGGGCTGAACGGGGGGTTCGTGCACACAGCCCAGCTTGGAGCGAACGACCTACACCGAACTGAGAT
ACCTACAGCGTGAGCTATGAGAAAGCGCCACGCTTCCCGAAGGGAGAAAGGCGGACAGGTATCCGGTAAG
CGGCAGGGTCGGAACAGGAGAGCGCACGAGGGAGCTTCCAGGGGGAAACGCCTGGTATCTTTATAGTCCT
GTCGGGTTTCGCCACCTCTGACTTGAGCGTCGATTTTTGTGATGCTCGTCAGGGGGGCGGAGCCTATGGA
AAAACGCCAGCAACGCGGCCTTTTTACGGTTCCTGGCCTTTTGCTGGCCTTTTGCTCACATGTTCTTTCC
TGCGTTATCCCCTGATTCTGTGGATAACCGTATTACCGCCTTTGAGTGAGCTGATACCGCTCGCCGCAGC
CGAACGACCGAGCGCAGCGAGTCAGTGAGCGAGGAAGCGGAAGGCGAGAGTAGGGAACTGCCAGGCATCA
AACTAAGCAGAAGGCCCCTGACGGATGGCCTTTTTGCGTTTCTACAAACTCTTTCTGTGTTGTAAAACGA
CGGCCAGTCTTAAGCTCGGGCCCCCTGGGCGGTTCTGATAACGAGTAATCGTTAATCCGCAAATAACGTA
AAAACCCGCTTCGGCGGGTTTTTTTATGGGGGGAGTTTAGGGAAAGAGCATTTGTCAGAATATTTAAGGG
CGCCTGTCACTTTGCTTGATATATGAGAATTATTTAACCTTATAAATGAGAAAAAAGCAACGCACTTTAA
ATAAGATACGTTGCTTTTTCGATTGATGAACACCTATAATTAAACTATTCATCTATTATTTATGATTTTT
TGTATATACAATATTTCTAGTTTGTTAAAGAGAATTAAGAAAATAAATCTCGAAAATAATAAAGGGAAAA
TCAGTTTTTGATATCAAAATTATACATGTCAACGATAATACAAAATATAATACAAACTATAAGATGTTAT
CAGTATTTATTATCATTTAGAATAAATTTTGTGTCGCCCTTAATTGTGAGCGGATAACAATTACGAGCTT
CATGCACAGTGGCGTTGACTCAATATTGGCCATTAGCCATATTATTCATTGGTTATATAGCATAAATCAA
TATTGGCTATTGGCCATTGCATACGTTGTATCTATATCATAATATGTACATTTATATTGGCTCATGTCCA
ATATGACCGCCATGTTGGCATTGATTATTGACTAGTTATTAATAGTAATCAATTACGGGGTCATTAGTTC
ATAGCCCATATATGGAGTTCCGCGTTACATAACTTACGGTAAATGGCCCGCCTGGCTGACCGCCCAACGA
CCCCCGCCCATTGACGTCAATAATGACGTATGTTCCCATAGTAACGCCAATAGGGACTTTCCATTGACGT
CAATGGGTGGAGTATTTACGGTAAACTGCCCACTTGGCAGTACATCAAGTGTATCATATGCCAAGTACGC
CCCCTATTGACGTCAATGACGGTAAATGGCCCGCCTGGCATTATGCCCAGTACATGACCTTATGGGACTT
TCCTACTTGGCAGTACATCTACGTATTAGTCATCGCTATTACCATGGTGATGCGGTTTTGGCAGTACATC
AATGGGCGTGGATAGCGGTTTGACTCACGGGGATTTCCAAGTCTCCACCCCATTGACGTCAATGGGAGTT
TGTTTTGGCACCAAAATCAACGGGACTTTCCAAAATGTCGTAACAACTCCGCCCCATTGACGCAAATGGG
CGGTAGGCGTGTACGGTGGGAGGTCTATATAAGCAGAGCTCGTTTAGTGAACCGTCAGATCGCCTGGAGA
CGCCATCCACGCTGTTTTGACCTCCATAGAAGACACCGGGACCGATCCAGCCTCCGCGGCCGGGAACGGT
GCATTGGAACGCGGATTCCCCGTGCCAAGAGTGACGTAAGTACCGCCTATAGAGTCTATAGGCCCACCCC
CTTGGCTTCGTTAGAACGCGGCTACAATTAATACATAACCTTATGTATCATACACATACGATTTAGGTGA
CACTATAGAATAACATCCACTTTGCCTTTCTCTCCACAGGTGTCCACTCCCAGGTCCAACTGCACCTCGG
TTCTATCGAAAACGCGCCTGCTAGCGCCACCATGAAGACCATCATTGCCCTGAGCTACATCTTCTGCCTG
GTGTTCGCTGCGGCCGCCAGAAAAGCCGTGCTGGATTGTGAAGCCATGAAGACCAACGAGTTCCCATCTC
CTTGCCTGGACAGCAAGACCAAGGTGGTCATGAAGGGCCAGAACGTGTCCATGTTCTGCAGCCACAAGAA
CAAGAGCCTGCAGATCACCTACAGCCTGTTCAGAAGAAAGACCCACCTGGGCACACAGGATGGAAAGGGC
GAGCCTGCCATCTTCAACCTGTCTATCACAGAGGCCCACGAGAGCGGCCCTTACAAGTGTAAAGCCCAAG
TGACCAGCTGCAGCAAGTACAGCAGAGACTTCAGCTTCACCATCGTGGACCCCGTGACAAGCCCCGTGCT
GAACATCATGGTCATCCAGACCGAGACAGACCGGCACATCACACTGCACTGTCTGAGCGTGAACGGCAGC
CTGCCTATCAACTACACCTTCTTCGAGAACCACGTGGCCATCTCTCCCGCCATCTCTAAGTACGATAGAG
AGCCCGCCGAGTTCAACCTGACCAAGAAGAACCCTGGCGAAGAGGAAGAGTACCGCTGCGAGGCCAAGAA
CAGACTGCCCAACTACGCCACCTACTCTCACCCTGTGACAATGCCTAGCACAGGCGGCGATAGCTGCCCC
TTCTGTCTGAAAGGCGCGCCGGGCGGCGACAAGACCCACACCTGCCCCCCCTGCCCAGCTCCAGAACTGC
TGGGAGGGCCTTCCGTGTTCCTGTTCCCCCCCAAGCCCAAGGACACCCTGATGATCAGCAGGACCCCCGA
GGTGACCTGCGTGGTGGTGGCCGTGTCCCACGAGGACCCAGAGGTGAAGTTCAACTGGTACGTGGACGGC
GTGGAGGTGCACAACGCCAAGACCAAGCCCAGAGAGGAGCAGTACAACAGCACCTACAGGGTGGTGTCCG
TGCTGACCGTGCTGCACCAGGACTGGCTGAACGGCAAAGAATACAAGTGCAAAGTCTCCAACAAGGCCCT
GGCTGCCCCAATCGAAAAGACAATCAGCAAGGCCAAGGGCCAGCCACGGGAGCCCCAGGTGTACACCCTG
CCCCCCAGCCGGGAGGAGATGACCAAGAACCAGGTGTCCCTGACCTGTCTGGTGAAGGGCTTCTACCCCA
GCGATATCGCCGTGGAGTGGGAGAGCAACGGCCAGCCCGAGAACAACTACAAGACCACCCCCCCAGTGCT
GGACAGCGACGGCAGCTTCTTCCTGTACAGCAAGCTGACCGTGGACAAGTCCAGGTGGCAGCAGGGCAAC
GTGTTCAGCTGCAGCGTGATGCACGAGGCCCTGCACAACCACTACACCCAGAAGTCCCTGAGCCTGAGCC
CCGGCGGCAGCGGTCTTAATGATATTTTCGAGGCTCAGAAGATTGAGTGGCATGAACACCACCACCATCA
CCACTAAGGCCGGCCTGTAGTCACTGGCACAACGCGTTACCCGGTAAGCCAATCGGGTATACACGGTCGT
CATACTGCAGACAGGGTTCTTCTACTTTGCAAGATAGTCTTGAGTAGTAAAATAAATAGATAGAGAAAAT
CAGCCTCGACTGTGCCTTCTAGTTGCCAGCCATCTGTTGTTTGCCCCTCCCCCGTGCCTTCCTTGACCCT
GGAAGGTGCCACTCCCACTGTCCTTTCCTAATAAAATGAGGAAATTGCATCACAACACTCAACCCTATCT
CGGTCTATTCTTTTGATTTATAAGGGATTTTGCCGATTTCGGCCTATTGGTTAAAAAATGAGCTGATTTA
ACAAAAATTTAACGCGAATTAATTCTGTGGAATGTGTGTCAGTTAGGGTGTGGAAAGTCCCCAGGCTCCC
CAGCAGGCAGAAGTATGCAAAGCATGCATCTCAATTAGTCAGCAACCAGGTGTGGAAAGTCCCCAGGCTC
CCCAGCAGGCAGAAGTATGCAAAGCATGCATCTCAATTAGTCAGCAACCATAGTCCCGCCCCTAACTCCG
CCCATCCCGCCCCTAACTCCGCCCAGTTCCGCCCATTCTCCGCCCCATGGCTGACTAATTTTTTTTATTT
ATGCAGAGGCCGAGGCCGCCTCTGCCTCTGAGCTATTCCAGAAGTAGTGAGGAGGCTTTTTTGGAGGCCT
AGGCTTTTGCAAAAAGCTCCCGGGAGCTTGTATATCCATTTTCGGATCTGATCAGCACGTGTTGACAATT
AATCATCGGCATAGTATATCGGCATAGTATAATACGACAAGGTGAGGAACTAAACCATGACCGAGTACAA
GCCCACGGTGCGCCTCGCCACCCGCGACGACGTCCCCAGGGCCGTACGCACCCTCGCCGCCGCGTTCGCC
GACTACCCCGCCACGCGCCACACCGTCGATCCGGACCGCCACATCGAGCGGGTCACCGAGCTGCAAGAAC
TCTTCCTCACGCGCGTCGGGCTCGACATCGGCAAGGTGTGGGTCGCGGACGACGGCGCCGCGGTGGCGGT
CTGGACCACGCCGGAGAGCGTCGAAGCGGGGGCGGTGTTCGCCGAGATCGGCCCGCGCATGGCCGAGTTG
AGCGGTTCCCGGCTGGCCGCGCAGCAACAGATGGAAGGCCTCCTGGCGCCGCACCGGCCCAAGGAGCCCG
CGTGGTTCCTGGCCACCGTCGGCGTCTCGCCCGACCACCAGGGCAAGGGTCTGGGCAGCGCCGTCGTGCT
CCCCGGAGTGGAGGCGGCCGAGCGCGCCGGGGTGCCCGCCTTCCTGGAGACATCCGCGCCCCGCAACCTC
CCCTTCTACGAGCGGCTCGGCTTCACCGTCACCGCCGACGTCGAGGTGCCCGAAGGACCGCGCACCTGGT
GCATGACCCGCAAGCCCGGTGCCTGACACGTGCTACGAGATTTCGATTCCACCGCCGCCTTCTATGAAAG
GTTGGGCTTCGGAATCGTTTTCCGGGACGCCGGCTGGATGATCCTCCAGCGCGGGGATCTCATGCTGGAG
TTCTTCGCCCACCCCAACTTGTTTATTGCAGCTTATAATGGTTACAAATAAAGCAATAGCATCACAAATT
TCACAAATAAAGCATTTTTTTCACTGCATTCTAGTTGTGGTTTGTCCAAACTCATCAATGTATCTTATCA
TGTCTGTATACCGTCGACCTCTAGCTAGAGCTTGGCGTAATCATGGTCATTACCAATGCTTAATCAGTGA
GGCACCTATCTCAGCGATCTGTCTATTTCGTTCATCCATAGTTGCCTGACTCCCCGTCGTGTAGATAACT
ACGATACGGGAGGGCTTACCATCTGGCCCCAGCGCTGCGATGATACCGCGAGAACCACGCTCACCGGCTC
CGGATTTATCAGCAATAAACCAGCCAGCCGGAAGGGCCGAGCGCAGAAGTGGTCCTGCAACTTTATCCGC
CTCCATCCAGTCTATTAATTGTTGCCGGGAAGCTAGAGTAAGTAGTTCGCCAGTTAATAGTTTGCGCAAC
GTTGTTGCCATCGCTACAGGCATCGTGGTGTCACGCTCGTCGTTTGGTATGGCTTCATTCAGCTCCGGTT
CCCAACGATCAAGGCGAGTTACATGATCCCCCATGTTGTGCAAAAAAGCGGTTAGCTCCTTCGGTCCTCC
GATCGTTGTCAGAAGTAAGTTGGCCGCAGTGTTATCACTCATGGTTATGGCAGCACTGCATAATTCTCTT
ACTGTCATGCCATCCGTAAGATGCTTTTCTGTGACTGGTGAGTACTCAACCAAGTCATTCTGAGAATAGT
GTATGCGGCGACCGAGTTGCTCTTGCCCGGCGTCAATACGGGATAATACCGCGCCACATAGCAGAACTTT
AAAAGTGCTCATCATTGGAAAACGTTCTTCGGGGCGAAAACTCTCAAGGATCTTACCGCTGTTGAGATCC
AGTTCGATGTAACCCACTCGTGCACCCAACTGATCTTCAGCATCTTTTACTTTCACCAGCGTTTCTGGGT
GAGCAAAAACAGGAAGGCAAAATGCCGCAAAAAAGGGAATAAGGGCGACACGGAAATGTTGAATACTCAT
ATTCTTCCTT
