>Addgene plasmid #156626 | pD649-HAsp-MILR1-Fc(DAPA)-AviTag-6xHis | depositor partial sequence | sequence record 302362 | insert (extracellular domain)
AGAAAAGCCGTGCTGGATTGTGAAGCCATGAAGACCAACGAGTTCCCATCTCCTTGCCTGGACAGCAAGA
CCAAGGTGGTCATGAAGGGCCAGAACGTGTCCATGTTCTGCAGCCACAAGAACAAGAGCCTGCAGATCAC
CTACAGCCTGTTCAGAAGAAAGACCCACCTGGGCACACAGGATGGAAAGGGCGAGCCTGCCATCTTCAAC
CTGTCTATCACAGAGGCCCACGAGAGCGGCCCTTACAAGTGTAAAGCCCAAGTGACCAGCTGCAGCAAGT
ACAGCAGAGACTTCAGCTTCACCATCGTGGACCCCGTGACAAGCCCCGTGCTGAACATCATGGTCATCCA
GACCGAGACAGACCGGCACATCACACTGCACTGTCTGAGCGTGAACGGCAGCCTGCCTATCAACTACACC
TTCTTCGAGAACCACGTGGCCATCTCTCCCGCCATCTCTAAGTACGATAGAGAGCCCGCCGAGTTCAACC
TGACCAAGAAGAACCCTGGCGAAGAGGAAGAGTACCGCTGCGAGGCCAAGAACAGACTGCCCAACTACGC
CACCTACTCTCACCCTGTGACAATGCCTAGCACAGGCGGCGATAGCTGCCCCTTCTGTCTGAAA
